Addgene plasmid #25527: ARL5:Q15-L176 (2H17)
Purpose: Bacterial expression for structure determination; may not be full ORF
Depositing lab: Cheryl Arrowsmith. Depositing organization: University of Toronto.
Backbone
  Vector backbone: pET28a-LIC
  Backbone manufacturer: SGC
  Backbone size w/o insert (bp): 7328
  Vector type: Bacterial Expression
Growth in bacteria
  Bacterial resistance: Kanamycin, 50 μg/mL
  Growth temperature: 37°C
  Growth strain: DH5alpha
  Copy number: Low Copy
Gene/Insert
  Gene/Insert name: ARL5:Q15-L176 (alt names: PDB: 2H17; ADP-ribosylation factor-like 5 isoform 1; ARFLP5, ARL5)
  Species: H. sapiens (human)
  Insert size (bp): 486
  Mutation: Contains amino acids Q15-L176
  GenBank ID: BC001254
  Entrez Gene: ARL5A (a.k.a. ARFLP5, ARL5)
  Tag / fusion protein: His (N terminal on insert)
  Cloning method: Restriction Enzyme
  Sequencing primers: 5′ T7; 3′ T7-term
Terms and licenses: Academic/Nonprofit Terms; Industry Terms: Not Available to Industry
Depositor comments: PDB: 2H17 http://www.thesgc.org/structures/2H17/
How to cite: ARL5:Q15-L176 (2H17) was a gift from Cheryl Arrowsmith (Addgene plasmid # 25527 ; http://n2t.net/addgene:25527 ; RRID:Addgene_25527)
