[The description below was written by a language model from this plasmid's Addgene catalogue record.]
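Description:
ARL5:Q15-L176 (2H17) is a bacterial expression plasmid built on the pET28a-LIC backbone, a ligation-independent-cloning derivative of pET28a from a structural genomics programme. The backbone is listed at 7328 bp without insert. The plasmid confers kanamycin resistance, is recorded as low copy, and is maintained in a standard cloning strain of E. coli. The record gives no feature table, so the origin of replication and the promoter are not explicitly stated. However, the T7 and T7-terminator sequencing primers fit the usual pET arrangement, in which the insert lies between a T7 promoter and a T7 terminator and is expressed in a host that supplies T7 RNA polymerase.

The insert is a 486 bp fragment of human ARL5A (also known as ARL5 or ARFLP5, ADP-ribosylation factor-like 5 isoform 1), a member of the ARF-like small GTPase family. It encodes only residues Q15 to L176, so this is a truncated construct rather than the full open reading frame, as the record itself cautions. Trimming the termini in this way is a common means of obtaining a compact, well-behaved domain for crystallisation. An N-terminal His tag is fused to the fragment, allowing purification of the recombinant protein by immobilised metal affinity chromatography.

The stated purpose is bacterial production of the protein for structure determination, and the construct is linked to a deposited Protein Data Bank structure (2H17). It is therefore suited to producing recombinant ARL5A core domain for structural, biophysical or biochemical work. Distribution is limited to academic and nonprofit users.
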