>Addgene plasmid #25527 | ARL5:Q15-L176 (2H17) | depositor partial sequence | sequence record 11931 | Author sequence
CAGGAGCACAAAGTTATCATTGTTGGGCTGGATAATGCAGGGAAAACTACCATTCTTTACCAATTTTCTA
TGAATGAAGTTGTACATACATCTCCTACAATAGGAAGTAATGTAGAAGAGATAGTGATTAATAATACACG
TTTCCTAATGTGGGATATTGGTGGCCAAGAATCTCTTCGTTCTTCCTGGAACACTTACTATACTAACACA
GAGTTTGTAATAGTTGTTGTGGACAGTACAGACAGAGAGAGGATTTCTGTAACTAGAGAAGAACTCTATA
AAATGTTAGCGCATGAGGACCTAAGAAAAGCTGGATTGCTGATTTTTGCTAATAAACAAGATGTTAAAGA
ATGCATGACTGTAGCAGAAATCTCCCAGTTTTTGAAGCTAACTTCTATTAAAGATCACCAGTGGCATATC
CAGGCATGCTGTGCTCTAACTGGCGAGGGATTGTGCCAAGGACTTGAATGGATGATGTCACGACTT
