>Addgene plasmid #25527 | ARL5:Q15-L176 (2H17) | addgene partial sequence | sequence record 31510 | 25527 with T7
TGAATATTTTGTTTACTTTAAGAAGGAGATATACCATGGGCAGCAGCCATCATCATCATCATCACAGCAG
CGGCCTGGTTCCGCGTGGTAGTCAGGAGCACAAAGTTATCATTGTTGGGCTGGATAATGCAGGGAAAACT
ACCATTCTTTACCAATTTTCTATGAATGAAGTTGTACATACATCTCCTACAATAGGAAGTAATGTAGAAG
AGATAGTGATTAATAATACACGTTTCCTAATGTGGGATATTGGTGGCCAAGAATCTCTTCGTTCTTCCTG
GAACACTTACTATACTAACACAGAGTTTGTAATAGTTGTTGTGGACAGTACAGACAGAGAGAGGATTTCT
GTAACTAGAGAAGAACTCTATAAAATGTTAGCGCATGAGGACCTAAGAAAAGCTGGATTGCTGATTTTTG
CTAATAAACAAGATGTTAAAGAATACATGACTGTAGCAGAAATCTCCCAGTTTTTGAAGCTAACTTCTAT
TAAAGATCACCAGTGGCATATCCAGGCATGCTGTGCTCTAACTGGCGAGGGATTGTGCCAAGGACTTGAA
TGGATGATGTCACGACTTTGATGACGAAGCTTGCGGCCGCACTCGAGCACCACCACCACCACCACTGAGA
TCCGGCTGCTAACAAAGCCCGAAAGGAAGCTGAGTTGGCTGCTGCCACCGCTGAGCAATAACTAGCATAA
CCCCTTGGGGCCTCTAAACGGGTCTTGAGGGGTTTTTTGCTGAAAGGAGGAACTATATCCGGATTGGCGA
ATGGG
[97 nt withheld, positions 776-872]
